Addgene plasmid #209955: pNL3.2.CMV.CDS2-TH.NLuc-PEST.Hygro
Purpose: In mammalian cells expresses NanoLuc mRNA with the TH in the CDS2 position. Also expresses a hygromycin resistance marker.
Depositing lab: Kevin Weeks. Depositing organization: University of North Carolina at Chapel Hill. Publication: Functional Proximity across an mRNA. Hatfield BM, Weidmann CA, McCutchin CA, Irving PS, Nelson IM, Felder S, Weeks KM. Biochemistry. 2025 Sep 16;64(18):3854-3865. doi: 10.1021/acs.biochem.5c00340. Epub 2025 Aug 12. PubMed 40792674.
Backbone
  Vector backbone: pNL3.2
  Total vector size (bp): 5650
  Vector type: Mammalian Expression
  Selectable markers: Hygromycin
Growth in bacteria
  Bacterial resistance: Ampicillin, 100 μg/mL
  Growth temperature: 37°C
  Growth strain: DH5alpha
  Copy number: High Copy
Gene/Insert 1
  Gene/Insert name: NanoLuc
  Species: Synthetic; derived from Oplophorus gracilirostris
  Insert size (bp): 639
  Mutation: Added TH (7 amino acids) to CDS2 position (after amino acid 134)
  Promoter: CMV
  Cloning method: Unknown
  Sequencing primers: 5′ NA; 3′ NA
Gene/Insert 2
  Gene/Insert name: Hygromycin resistance marker
  Insert size (bp): 1038
  Promoter: SV40
  Cloning method: Unknown
  Sequencing primers: 5′ NA; 3′ NA
Resource information
  A portion of this plasmid was derived from a plasmid made by: promega
Terms and licenses: Academic/Nonprofit Terms; Industry Terms: Not Available to Industry
How to cite: pNL3.2.CMV.CDS2-TH.NLuc-PEST.Hygro was a gift from Kevin Weeks (Addgene plasmid # 209955 ; http://n2t.net/addgene:209955 ; RRID:Addgene_209955)
