[The description below was written by a language model from this plasmid's Addgene catalogue record and pLannotate feature annotations shown in this document.]
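Description:
pNL3.2.CMV.CDS2-TH.NLuc-PEST.Hygro is a 5,650 bp mammalian expression plasmid built on the Promega-derived pNL3.2 reporter backbone. It is maintained in E. coli as a high-copy plasmid through a ColE1/pUC-type origin and selected with ampicillin via the β-lactamase gene. For mammalian cells it carries a separate cassette in which the SV40 enhancer/early promoter drives hygromycin B phosphotransferase, followed by a synthetic poly(A) signal, so transfected cells can be selected with hygromycin.

The reporter cassette places the human CMV immediate-early enhancer and promoter upstream of human codon-optimized NanoLuc, the small engineered luciferase derived from the shrimp Oplophorus gracilirostris. NanoLuc is followed by a fragment of human ornithine decarboxylase, which corresponds to the PEST degradation sequence named in the plasmid title. PEST fusion destabilizes the protein, so the luminescence signal tracks current expression more closely. An SV40 poly(A) signal lies downstream of the reporter. A synthetic poly(A) signal and an RNA polymerase II transcriptional pause site from the human α2 globin gene lie upstream of the CMV elements, an arrangement typically used to limit read-through transcription from the backbone into the reporter.

The distinguishing modification is an element called TH, adding seven amino acids, inserted in the NanoLuc coding sequence at a position designated CDS2, after amino acid 134. The record does not define what TH stands for or does. The stated purpose is to express a NanoLuc mRNA carrying TH at this location, which suggests it may belong to a series testing the element at different positions along the transcript, with luciferase output as the readout. The short tetracycline-resistance and SV40 large T antigen fragments flagged in the annotation appear to be nonfunctional backbone remnants.
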