Features (pLannotate 1.2.2; 15 found; start..end, strand, type, name):
    153..530     +  enhancer       CMV enhancer: human cytomegalovirus immediate early enhancer
    532..731     +  promoter       CMV promoter: human cytomegalovirus (CMV) immediate early promoter
    859..1392    +  CDS            Nluc: NanoLuc® luciferase human codon-optimized
   1405..1515    +  CDS            ODC1 (fragment): DCOR_HUMAN - Experimental evidence at protein level: Swiss-Prot protein existence level 1. Catalyzes the first and rate-limiting step of polyamine biosynthesis that converts ornithine into putrescine, which is the precursor for the polyamines, spermidine and spermine. Polyamines are essential for cell proliferation and are implicated in cellular processes, ranging from DNA replication to apoptosis. From Homo sapiens (Human).
   1605..1726    -  polyA_signal   SV40 poly(A) signal: SV40 polyadenylation signal
   1752..1883    -  CDS            LT_SV40 (fragment): Experimental evidence at protein level: Swiss-Prot protein existence level 1. Isoform 17kT antigen targets host RBL2 for degradation and promotes cell proliferation. Transactivates host cyclin A promoter through its J domain. From Simian virus 40 (SV40).
   1920..2277    +  promoter       SV40 promoter: SV40 enhancer and early promoter
   2308..3345    +  CDS            HygR: hygromycin B phosphotransferase confers resistance to hygromycin
   3369..3417    +  polyA_signal   poly(A) signal: synthetic polyadenylation signal
   3433..3564    +  CDS            TcR (fragment): tetracycline efflux protein; tet; confers resistance to tetracycline
   3744..4332    -  rep_origin     ori: high-copy-number ColE1/pMB1/pBR322/pUC origin of replication
   4532..5392    -  CDS            AmpR: β-lactamase confers resistance to ampicillin, carbenicillin, and related antibiotics
   5393..5434    -  promoter       AmpR promoter (fragment): bla
   5497..5545    +  polyA_signal   poly(A) signal: synthetic polyadenylation signal
   5559..5650    +  misc_feature   pause site: RNA polymerase II transcriptional pause signal from the human α2 globin gene
>Addgene plasmid #209955 | pNL3.2.CMV.CDS2-TH.NLuc-PEST.Hygro | addgene full sequence | sequence record 418744 | Addgene NGS Result
GGCCTAACTGGCCTCAATATTGGCCATTAGCCATATTATTCATTGGTTATATAGCATAAATCAATATTGG
CTATTGGCCATTGCATACGTTGTATCTATATCATAATATGTACATTTATATTGGCTCATGTCCAATATGA
CCGCCATGTTGGCATTGATTATTGACTAGTTATTAATAGTAATCAATTACGGGGTCATTAGTTCATAGCC
CATATATGGAGTTCCGCGTTACATAACTTACGGTAAATGGCCCGCCTGGCTGACCGCCCAACGACCCCCG
CCCATTGACGTCAATAATGACGTATGTTCCCATAGTAACGCCAATAGGGACTTTCCATTGACGTCAATGG
GTGGAGTATTTACGGTAAACTGCCCACTTGGCAGTACATCAAGTGTATCATATGCCAAGTCCGCCCCCTA
TTGACGTCAATGACGGTAAATGGCCCGCCTGGCATTATGCCCAGTACATGACCTTACGGGACTTTCCTAC
TTGGCAGTACATCTACGTATTAGTCATCGCTATTACCATGGTGATGCGGTTTTGGCAGTACACCAATGGG
CGTGGATAGCGGTTTGACTCACGGGGATTTCCAAGTCTCCACCCCATTGACGTCAATGGGAGTTTGTTTT
GGCACCAAAATCAACGGGACTTTCCAAAATGTCGTAATAACCCCGCCCCGTTGACGCAAATGGGCGGTAG
GCGTGTACGGTGGGAGGTCTATATAAGCAGAGCTCGTTTAGTGAACCGTCAGATCACTAGAAGCTTTATT
GCGGTAGTTTATCACAGTTAAATTGCTAACGCAGTCAGTGGGCCTCGGCGGCCAAGCTTGGCAATCCGGT
ACTGTTGGTAAAGCCACCATGGTCTTCACACTCGAAGATTTCGTTGGGGACTGGCGACAGACAGCCGGCT
ACAACCTGGACCAAGTCCTTGAACAGGGAGGTGTGTCCAGTTTGTTTCAGAATCTCGGGGTGTCCGTAAC
TCCGATCCAAAGGATTGTCCTGAGCGGTGAAAATGGGCTGAAGATCGACATCCATGTCATCATCCCGTAT
GAAGGTCTGAGCGGCGACCAAATGGGCCAGATCGAAAAAATTTTTAAGGTGGTGTACCCTGTGGATGATC
ATCACTTTAAGGTGATCCTGCACTATGGCACACTGGTAATCGACGGGGTTACGCCGAACATGATCGACTA
TTTCGGACGGCCGTATGAAGGCATCGCCGTGTTCGACGGCAAAAAGATCACTGTAACAGGGACCCTGTGG
GTACATGAGGATCACCCATGTAACGGCAACAAAATTATCGACGAGCGCCTGATCAACCCCGACGGCTCCC
TGCTGTTCCGAGTAACCATCAACGGAGTGACCGGCTGGCGGCTGTGCGAACGCATTCTGGCGAATTCTCA
CGGCTTTCCGCCTGAGGTTGAAGAGCAAGCCGCCGATACATTGCCTATGTCCTGCGCACAAGAAAGCGGT
ATGGACCGGCACCCAGCCGCTTGTGCTTCAGCTCGCATCAACGTCTAAGGCCGCGACTCTAGAGTCGCTC
GAGGGCTGGTACCGTTGCTAGCACGAGCGGCCGCTTACCGGCCGGCCGCTTCGAGCAGACATGATAAGAT
ACATTGATGAGTTTGGACAAACCACAACTAGAATGCAGTGAAAAAAATGCTTTATTTGTGAAATTTGTGA
TGCTATTGCTTTATTTGTAACCATTATAAGCTGCAATAAACAAGTTAACAACAACAATTGCATTCATTTT
ATGTTTCAGGTTCAGGGGGAGGTGTGGGAGGTTTTTTAAAGCAAGTAAAACCTCTACAAATGTGGTAAAA
TCGATAAGGATCCGTTTGCGTATTGGGCGCTCTTCCGCTGATCTGCGCAGCACCATGGCCTGAAATAACC
TCTGAAAGAGGAACTTGGTTAGCTACCTTCTGAGGCGGAAAGAACCAGCTGTGGAATGTGTGTCAGTTAG
GGTGTGGAAAGTCCCCAGGCTCCCCAGCAGGCAGAAGTATGCAAAGCATGCATCTCAATTAGTCAGCAAC
CAGGTGTGGAAAGTCCCCAGGCTCCCCAGCAGGCAGAAGTATGCAAAGCATGCATCTCAATTAGTCAGCA
ACCATAGTCCCGCCCCTAACTCCGCCCATCCCGCCCCTAACTCCGCCCAGTTCCGCCCATTCTCCGCCCC
ATGGCTGACTAATTTTTTTTATTTATGCAGAGGCCGAGGCCGCCTCTGCCTCTGAGCTATTCCAGAAGTA
GTGAGGAGGCTTTTTTGGAGGCCTAGGCTTTTGCAAAAAGCTCGATTCTTCTGACACTAGCGCCACCATG
AAGAAGCCCGAACTCACCGCTACCAGCGTTGAAAAATTTCTCATCGAGAAGTTCGACAGTGTGAGCGACC
TGATGCAGTTGTCGGAGGGCGAAGAGAGCCGAGCCTTCAGCTTCGATGTCGGCGGACGCGGCTATGTACT
GCGGGTGAATAGCTGCGCTGATGGCTTCTACAAAGACCGCTACGTGTACCGCCACTTCGCCAGCGCTGCA
CTACCCATCCCCGAAGTGTTGGACATCGGCGAGTTCAGCGAGAGCCTGACATACTGCATCAGTAGACGCG
CCCAAGGCGTTACTCTCCAAGACCTCCCCGAAACAGAGCTGCCTGCTGTGTTACAGCCTGTCGCCGAAGC
TATGGATGCTATTGCCGCCGCCGACCTCAGTCAAACCAGCGGCTTCGGCCCATTCGGGCCCCAAGGCATC
GGCCAGTACACAACCTGGCGGGATTTCATTTGCGCCATTGCTGATCCCCATGTCTACCACTGGCAGACCG
TGATGGACGACACCGTGTCCGCCAGCGTAGCTCAAGCCCTGGACGAACTGATGCTGTGGGCCGAAGACTG
TCCCGAGGTGCGCCACCTCGTCCATGCCGACTTCGGCAGCAACAACGTCCTGACCGACAACGGCCGCATC
ACCGCCGTAATCGACTGGTCCGAAGCTATGTTCGGGGACAGTCAGTACGAGGTGGCCAACATCTTCTTCT
GGCGGCCCTGGCTGGCTTGCATGGAGCAGCAGACTCGCTACTTCGAGCGCCGGCATCCCGAGCTGGCCGG
CAGCCCTCGTCTGCGAGCCTACATGCTGCGCATCGGCCTGGATCAGCTCTACCAGAGCCTCGTGGACGGC
AACTTCGACGATGCTGCCTGGGCTCAAGGCCGCTGCGATGCCATCGTCCGCAGCGGGGCCGGCACCGTCG
GTCGCACACAAATCGCTCGCCGGAGCGCAGCCGTATGGACCGACGGCTGCGTCGAGGTGCTGGCCGACAG
CGGCAACCGCCGGCCCAGTACACGACCGCGCGCTAAGGAGGTAGGTCGAGTTTAAACTCTAGAACCGGTC
ATGGCCGCAATAAAATATCTTTATTTTCATTACATCTGTGTGTTGGTTTTTTGTGTGTTCGAACTAGATG
CTGTCGACCGATGCCCTTGAGAGCCTTCAACCCAGTCAGCTCCTTCCGGTGGGCGCGGGGCATGACTATC
GTCGCCGCACTTATGACTGTCTTCTTTATCATGCAACTCGTAGGACAGGTGCCGGCAGCGCTCTTCCGCT
TCCTCGCTCACTGACTCGCTGCGCTCGGTCGTTCGGCTGCGGCGAGCGGTATCAGCTCACTCAAAGGCGG
TAATACGGTTATCCACAGAATCAGGGGATAACGCAGGAAAGAACATGTGAGCAAAAGGCCAGCAAAAGGC
CAGGAACCGTAAAAAGGCCGCGTTGCTGGCGTTTTTCCATAGGCTCCGCCCCCCTGACGAGCATCACAAA
AATCGACGCTCAAGTCAGAGGTGGCGAAACCCGACAGGACTATAAAGATACCAGGCGTTTCCCCCTGGAA
GCTCCCTCGTGCGCTCTCCTGTTCCGACCCTGCCGCTTACCGGATACCTGTCCGCCTTTCTCCCTTCGGG
AAGCGTGGCGCTTTCTCATAGCTCACGCTGTAGGTATCTCAGTTCGGTGTAGGTCGTTCGCTCCAAGCTG
GGCTGTGTGCACGAACCCCCCGTTCAGCCCGACCGCTGCGCCTTATCCGGTAACTATCGTCTTGAGTCCA
ACCCGGTAAGACACGACTTATCGCCACTGGCAGCAGCCACTGGTAACAGGATTAGCAGAGCGAGGTATGT
AGGCGGTGCTACAGAGTTCTTGAAGTGGTGGCCTAACTACGGCTACACTAGAAGAACAGTATTTGGTATC
TGCGCTCTGCTGAAGCCAGTTACCTTCGGAAAAAGAGTTGGTAGCTCTTGATCCGGCAAACAAACCACCG
CTGGTAGCGGTGGTTTTTTTGTTTGCAAGCAGCAGATTACGCGCAGAAAAAAAGGATCTCAAGAAGATCC
TTTGATCTTTTCTACGGGGTCTGACGCTCAGTGGAACGAAAACTCACGTTAAGGGATTTTGGTCATGAGA
TTATCAAAAAGGATCTTCACCTAGATCCTTTTAAATTAAAAATGAAGTTTTAAATCAATCTAAAGTATAT
ATGAGTAAACTTGGTCTGACAGCGGCCGCAAATGCTAAACCACTGCAGTGGTTACCAGTGCTTGATCAGT
GAGGCACCGATCTCAGCGATCTGCCTATTTCGTTCGTCCATAGTGGCCTGACTCCCCGTCGTGTAGATCA
CTACGATTCGTGAGGGCTTACCATCAGGCCCCAGCGCAGCAATGATGCCGCGAGAGCCGCGTTCACCGGC
CCCCGATTTGTCAGCAATGAACCAGCCAGCAGGGAGGGCCGAGCGAAGAAGTGGTCCTGCTACTTTGTCC
GCCTCCATCCAGTCTATGAGCTGCTGTCGTGATGCTAGAGTAAGAAGTTCGCCAGTGAGTAGTTTCCGAA
GAGTTGTGGCCATTGCTACTGGCATCGTGGTATCACGCTCGTCGTTCGGTATGGCTTCGTTCAACTCTGG
TTCCCAGCGGTCAAGCCGGGTCACATGATCACCCATATTATGAAGAAATGCAGTCAGCTCCTTAGGGCCT
CCGATCGTTGTCAGAAGTAAGTTGGCCGCGGTGTTGTCGCTCATGGTAATGGCAGCACTACACAATTCTC
TTACCGTCATGCCATCCGTAAGATGCTTTTCCGTGACCGGCGAGTACTCAACCAAGTCGTTTTGTGAGTA
GTGTATACGGCGACCAAGCTGCTCTTGCCCGGCGTCTATACGGGACAACACCGCGCCACATAGCAGTACT
TTGAAAGTGCTCATCATCGGGAATCGTTCTTCGGGGCGGAAAGACTCAAGGATCTTGCCGCTATTGAGAT
CCAGTTCGATATAGCCCACTCTTGCACCCAGTTGATCTTCAGCATCTTTTACTTTCACCAGCGTTTCGGG
GTGTGCAAAAACAGGCAAGCAAAATGCCGCAAAGAAGGGAATGAGTGCGACACGAAAATGTTGGATGCTC
ATACTCGTCCTTTTTCAATATTATTGAAGCATTTATCAGGGTTACTAGTACGTCTCTCAAGGATAAGTAA
GTAATATTAAGGTACGGGAGGTATTGGACAGGCCGCAATAAAATATCTTTATTTTCATTACATCTGTGTG
TTGGTTTTTTGTGTGAATCGATAGTACTAACATACGCTCTCCATCAAAACAAAACGAAACAAAACAAACT
AGCAAAATAGGCTGTCCCCAGTGCAAGTGCAGGTGCCAGAACATTTCTCT
